Addgene plasmid #217289: pMV-Tc1-2_ST
Purpose: Donor plasmid of Tc1-2_ST Transposon
Depositing lab: Yong E Zhang. Depositing organization: Institute of Zoology, Chinese Academy of Sciences. Publication: Heterologous survey of 130 DNA transposons in human cells highlights their functional divergence and expands the genome engineering toolbox. Zhang T, Tan S, Tang N, Li Y, Zhang C, Sun J, Guo Y, Gao H, Cai Y, Sun W, Wang C, Fu L, Ma H, Wu Y, Hu X, Zhang X, Gee P, Yan W, Zhao Y, Chen Q, Guo B, Wang H, Zhang YE. Cell. 2024 Jul 11;187(14):3741-3760.e30. doi: 10.1016/j.cell.2024.05.007. Epub 2024 Jun 5. PubMed 38843831.
Backbone
  Vector backbone: pMV
  Vector type: Mammalian Expression
Growth in bacteria
  Bacterial resistance: Ampicillin, 100 μg/mL
  Growth temperature: 37°C
  Growth strain: DH5alpha
  Copy number: High Copy
Gene/Insert
  Gene/Insert name: TIRs of Tc1-2_ST transposon
  Species: Synthetic
  Cloning method: Restriction Enzyme; 5′ cloning site Unknown (unknown if destroyed); 3′ cloning site Unknown (unknown if destroyed)
Terms and licenses: Academic/Nonprofit Terms; Industry Terms: Not Available to Industry
How to cite: pMV-Tc1-2_ST was a gift from Yong E Zhang (Addgene plasmid # 217289 ; http://n2t.net/addgene:217289 ; RRID:Addgene_217289)
