[The description below was written by a language model from this plasmid's Addgene catalogue record and pLannotate feature annotations shown in this document.]
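Description:
pMV-Tc1-2_ST is the donor plasmid for the Tc1-2_ST DNA transposon, built on the pMV backbone and catalogued as a mammalian expression vector. It is a small (about 4.9 kb), high-copy plasmid maintained in E. coli through a ColE1/pUC-type origin of replication and selected with ampicillin via the β-lactamase gene and its native promoter. A short remnant of lacZα is also detected, presumably left over from the cloning vector.

The recorded insert is the synthetic terminal inverted repeats (TIRs) of Tc1-2_ST, the sequences a cognate transposase recognises in order to excise the intervening DNA and integrate it into a genome. The automated feature table does not annotate the TIRs themselves, so their exact positions are not given. The unannotated stretches on either side of the mammalian cassette are consistent with TIRs flanking it, as expected for a donor design. That cassette consists of the mouse PGK promoter driving a puromycin N-acetyltransferase coding sequence followed closely by EGFP and terminated by the bovine growth hormone polyadenylation signal. The short gap between PuroR and EGFP suggests a linker or self-cleaving peptide joining the two into a single transcription unit, but the record does not name this element.

No transposase gene is annotated, so the plasmid would be paired with a separate source of Tc1-2_ST transposase. Stable integration of the cargo can then be scored by puromycin resistance or EGFP fluorescence. The construct comes from a large survey that tested DNA transposons for activity in human cells to find new genome engineering tools.
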