Features (pLannotate 1.2.2; 8 found; start..end, strand, type, name):
    118..138     -  CDS            lacZα (fragment): LacZα fragment of β-galactosidase; lacZ fragment
    474..973     +  promoter       PGK promoter: mouse phosphoglycerate kinase 1 promoter
    998..1592    +  CDS            PuroR (fragment): puromycin N-acetyltransferase; pac from Streptomyces alboniger; confers resistance to puromycin
   1656..2375    +  CDS            EGFP: the original enhanced GFP (Yang et al., 1996) mammalian codon-optimized
   2403..2627    +  polyA_signal   bGH poly(A) signal: bovine growth hormone polyadenylation signal
   3164..3752    -  rep_origin     ori: high-copy-number ColE1/pMB1/pBR322/pUC origin of replication
   3923..4783    -  CDS            AmpR: β-lactamase; bla; confers resistance to ampicillin, carbenicillin, and related antibiotics
   4784..26      -  promoter       AmpR promoter (across the origin): bla
>Addgene plasmid #217289 | pMV-Tc1-2_ST | addgene full sequence | sequence record 441884 | Addgene NGS Result
AAAAATAAACAAATAGGGGTTCCGCGCACATTTCCCCGAAAAGTGCCACCTGACGTCTAAGAAACCATTA
TTATCATGACATTAACCTATAAAAATAGGCGTATCACGAGGCCCTTTCGTTGTAAAACGACGGCCAGTCG
AACCACGCAATGCGTCTCGATCCGCAGTGTCTTGCGTCTCTCAATTGTACAGGTGCATCTCAATAAATTA
GAATGTCGTGGAAAAGTTCATTTATTTCAGTAATTCAACTCAAATTGTGAAACTCGTGTATTAAATAAAT
TCAATGCACACAGACTGAAGTAGTTTAAGTCTTTGGTTCTTTTAATTGTGATGATTTTGGCTCACATTTA
ACAAAAACCCACCAATTCACTATCTCAACAAATTAGAATATGGTGACATGCCAATCAGCTAATCAACTCA
AAACACCTGCAAAGGTTTCCTGAGCCTTCAAAACCGGTGCTAGCAATTCTACCGGGTAGGGGAGGCGCTT
TTCCCAAGGCAGTCTGGAGCATGCGCTTTAGCAGCCCCGCTGGGCACTTGGCGCTACACAAGTGGCCTCT
GGCCTCGCACACATTCCACATCCACCGGTAGGCGCCAACCGGCTCCGTTCTTTGGTGGCCCCTTCGCGCC
ACCTTCTACTCCTCCCCTAGTCAGGAAGTTCCCCCCCGCCCCGCAGCTCGCGTCGTGCAGGACGTGACAA
ATGGAAGTAGCACGTCTCACTAGTCTCGTGCAGATGGACAGCACCGCTGAGCAATGGAAGCGGGTAGGCC
TTTGGGGCAGCGGCCAATAGCAGCTTTGCTCCTTCGCTTTCTGGGCTCAGAGGCTGGGAAGGGGTGGGTC
CGGGGGCGGGCTCAGGGGCGGGCTCAGGGGCGGGGCGGGCGCCCGAAGGTCCTCCGGAGGCCCGGCATTC
TGCACGCTTCAAAAGCGCACGTCTGCCGCGCTGTTCTCCTCTTCCTCATCTCCGGGCCTTTCGACCTGCA
GCCAACGCCACCATGGGGACCGAGTACAAGCCCACGGTGCGCCTCGCCACCCGCGACGACGTCCCCCGGG
CCGTACGCACCCTCGCCGCCGCGTTCGCCGACTACCCCGCCACGCGCCACACCGTCGACCCGGACCGCCA
CATCGAGCGGGTCACCGAGCTGCAAGAACTCTTCCTCACGCGCGTCGGGCTCGACATCGGCAAGGTGTGG
GTCGCGGACGACGGCGCCGCGGTGGCGGTCTGGACCACGCCGGAGAGCGTCGAAGCGGGGGCGGTGTTCG
CCGAGATCGGCCCGCGCATGGCCGAGTTGAGCGGTTCCCGGCTGGCCGCGCAGCAACAGATGGAAGGCCT
CCTGGCGCCGCACCGGCCCAAGGAGCCCGCGTGGTTCCTGGCCACCGTCGGCGTCTCGCCCGACCACCAG
GGCAAGGGTCTGGGCAGCGCCGTCGTGCTCCCCGGAGTGGAGGCGGCCGAGCGCGCCGGGGTGCCCGCCT
TCCTGGAGACCTCCGCGCCCCGCAACCTCCCCTTCTACGAGCGGCTCGGCTTCACCGTCACCGCCGACGT
CGAGGTGCCCGAAGGACCGCGCACCTGGTGCATGACCCGCAAGCCCGGTGCCATCGATGCCACTAACTTC
TCCCTGTTGAAACAAGCAGGGGATGTCGAAGAGAATCCCGGGCCAATGGTGAGCAAGGGCGAGGAGCTGT
TCACCGGGGTGGTGCCCATCCTGGTCGAGCTGGACGGCGACGTAAACGGCCACAAGTTCAGCGTGTCCGG
CGAGGGCGAGGGCGATGCCACCTACGGCAAGCTGACCCTGAAGTTCATCTGCACCACCGGCAAGCTGCCC
GTGCCCTGGCCCACCCTCGTGACCACCCTGACCTACGGCGTGCAGTGCTTCAGCCGCTACCCCGACCACA
TGAAGCAGCACGACTTCTTCAAGTCCGCCATGCCCGAAGGCTACGTCCAGGAGCGCACCATCTTCTTCAA
GGACGACGGCAACTACAAGACCCGCGCCGAGGTGAAGTTCGAGGGCGACACCCTGGTGAACCGCATCGAG
CTGAAGGGCATCGACTTCAAGGAGGACGGCAACATCCTGGGGCACAAGCTGGAGTACAACTACAACAGCC
ACAACGTCTATATCATGGCCGACAAGCAGAAGAACGGCATCAAGGTGAACTTCAAGATCCGCCACAACAT
CGAGGACGGCAGCGTGCAGCTCGCCGACCACTACCAGCAGAACACCCCCATCGGCGACGGCCCCGTGCTG
CTGCCCGACAACCACTACCTGAGCACCCAGTCCGCCCTGAGCAAAGACCCCAACGAGAAGCGCGATCACA
TGGTCCTGCTGGAGTTCGTGACCGCCGCCGGGATCACTCTCGGCATGGACGAGCTGTACAAGTAATTAAT
TAAGCTCGCTGATCAGCCTCGACTGTGCCTTCTAGTTGCCAGCCATCTGTTGTTTGCCCCTCCCCCGTGC
CTTCCTTGACCCTGGAAGGTGCCACTCCCACTGTCCTTTCCTAATAAAATGAGGAAATTGCATCGCATTG
TCTGAGTAGGTGTCATTCTATTCTGGGGGGTGGGGTGGGGCAGGACAGCAAGGGGGAGGATTGGGAAGAC
AATAGCAGGCATGCTGGGGATGCGGTGGGCTCTATGGCTTCTGAGGCGCGCCCTCGAGGTACATGTACAG
TAAATGAACATACTTTCCAGAAGGCCAACAATTCACTAAAAATGTTTTTTTTATTGGTCTTATGAAGTAT
TCTAATTTGTTGAGATAGTGAATTGGTGGGTTTTTGTTAAATGTGAGCCAAAATCATCACAATTAAAAGA
ACCAAAGACTTAAACTACTTCAGTCTGTGTGCATTGAATTTATTTAATACACGAGTTTCACAATTTGAGT
TGAATTACTGAAATAAATGAACTTTTCCACGACATTCTAATTTATTGAGATGCACCTGTAGGGCCCAGAG
ACGGAGTCACTGCCAACCGAGACGGTCATAGCTGTTTCCTGTGTGCCGCTTCCTCGCTCACTGACTCGCT
GCGCTCGGTCGTTCGGCTGCGGCGAGCGGTATCAGCTCACTCAAAGGCGGTAATACGGTTACCCACAGAA
TCAGGGGATAACGCAGGAAAGAACATGTGAGCAAAAGGCCAGCAAAAGGCCAGGAACCGTAAAAAGGCCG
CGTTGCTGGCGTTTTTCCATAGGCTCCGCCCCCCTGACGAGCATCACAAAAATCGACGCTCAAGTCAGAG
GTGGCGAAACCCGACAGGACTATAAAGATACCAGGCGTTTCCCCCTGGAAGCTCCCTCGTGCGCTCTCCT
GTTCCGACCCTGCCGCTTACCGGATACCTGTCCGCCTTTCTCCCTTCGGGAAGCGTGGCGCTTTCTCATA
GCTCACGCTGTAGGTATCTCAGTTCGGTGTAGGTCGTTCGCTCCAAGCTGGGCTGTGTGCACGAACCCCC
CGTTCAGCCCGACCGCTGCGCCTTATCCGGTAACTATCGTCTTGAGTCCAACCCGGTAAGACACGACTTA
TCGCCACTGGCAGCAGCCACTGGTAACAGGATTAGCAGAGCGAGGTATGTAGGCGGTGCTACAGAGTTCT
TGAAGTGGTGGCCTAACTACGGCTACACTAGAAGAACAGTATTTGGTATCTGCGCTCTGCTGAAGCCAGT
TACCTTCGGAAAAAGAGTTGGTAGCTCTTGATCCGGCAAACAAACCACCGCTGGTAGCGGTGGTTTTTTT
GTTTGCAAGCAGCAGATTACGCGCAGAAAAAAAGGATATCAAGAAGATCCTTTGATCTTTTCTACGGGGT
CTGACGCTCAGTGGAACGAAAACTCACGTTAAGGGATTTTGGTCATGAGATTATCAAAAAGGATCTTCAC
CTAGATCCTTTTAAATTAAAAATGAAGTTTTAAATCAATCTAAAGTATATATGAGTAAACTTGGTCTGAC
AGTTACCAATGCTTAATCAGTGAGGCACCTATCTCAGCGATCTGTCTCTTTCGTTCATCCATAGTTGCCT
GACTCCCCGTCGTGTAGATAACTACGATACGGGAGGGCTTACCATCTGGCCCCAGTGCTGCAATAATACC
GCGGGACCCACGCTCACCGGCTCCAGATTTATCAGCAATAAACCAGCCAGCCGGAAGGGCCGAGCGCAGA
AGTGGTCCTGCAACTTTATCCGCCTCCATCCAGTCTATTAATTGTTGCCGGGAAGCTAGAGTAAGTAGTT
CGCCAGTTAATAGTTTGCGCAACGTTGTTGCCATCGCTACAGGCATCGTGGTATCACGCTCGTCGTTTGG
TATGGCTTCATTCAGCTCCGGTTCCCAACGATCAAGGCGAGTTACATGATCCCCCATGTTGCGCAAAAAA
GCGGTTAGCTCCTTCGGTCCTCCGATCGTTGTCAGAAGTAAGTTGGCCGCCGTGTTATCACTCATGGTTA
TGGCAGCACTACATAATTCTCTTACTGTCATGCCATCCGTAAGATGCTTTTCTGTGACTGGTGAGTACTC
AACCAAGTCATTCTGAGAATAGTGTATGCGGCGACCGAGTTGCTCTTGCCCGGCGTCAATACGGGATAAT
ACCGCGCCACATAGCAGAACTTTAAAAGTGCTCATCATTGGAAAACGTTCTTCGGGGCGAAAACTCTCAA
GGATCTTACCGCTGTTGAGATCCAGTTCGATGTAACCCACTCGTGCACCCAACTGATCTTCAGCATCTTT
TACTTTCACCAGCGTTTCTGGGTGAGCAAAAACAGGAAGGCAAAATGCCGCAAAAAAGGGAATAAGGGCG
ACACGGAAATGTTGAATACTCATACTCTTCCTTTTTCAATATTATTGAAGCATTTATCAGGGTTATTGTC
TCATGAGCGGATACATATTTGAATGTATTTAG
